Addgene plasmid #218658: PLEKHA8 (FAPP2) g1 lentiCRISPRv2-opti
Purpose: Knockout vector for human PLEKHA8 (FAPP2)
Depositing lab: Wade Harper. Depositing organization: Harvard Medical School. Publication: Spatiotemporal proteomic profiling of cellular responses to NLRP3 agonists. Hollingsworth LR, Veeraraghavan P, Paulo JA, Harper JW. bioRxiv 2024.04.19.590338 10.1101/2024.04.19.590338.
Backbone
  Vector backbone: LentiCRISPRv2-Opti (Addgene #163126)
  Vector type: Mammalian Expression, Lentiviral, CRISPR
  Selectable markers: Puromycin
Growth in bacteria
  Bacterial resistance: Ampicillin, 100 μg/mL
  Growth temperature: 30°C
  Growth strain: NEB Stable
  Copy number: High Copy
Gene/Insert
  Gene/Insert name: PLEKHA8 (alt name: FAPP2)
  gRNA/shRNA sequence: ATCAGACTCAAGTTGCTCTC
  Species: H. sapiens (human)
  Entrez Gene: PLEKHA8 (a.k.a. FAPP2)
  Cloning method: Unknown
  Sequencing primers: 5′ hU6-F (5'-GAGGGCCTATTTCCCATGATT-3')
Terms and licenses: Academic/Nonprofit Terms; Industry Terms: Not Available to Industry
Depositor comments: Additional data, code, and other details related to this work (Hollingsworth et al. 2024) are available at https://harperlab.pubpub.org/pub/nlrp3/.
How to cite: PLEKHA8 (FAPP2) g1 lentiCRISPRv2-opti was a gift from Wade Harper (Addgene plasmid # 218658 ; http://n2t.net/addgene:218658 ; RRID:Addgene_218658)
