[The description below was written by a language model from this plasmid's Addgene catalogue record and pLannotate feature annotations shown in this document.]
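Description:
PLEKHA8 (FAPP2) g1 lentiCRISPRv2-opti is an all-in-one lentiviral CRISPR knockout vector built on the LentiCRISPRv2-Opti backbone and designed to disrupt the human PLEKHA8 gene, also known as FAPP2. The roughly 13 kb plasmid is maintained in E. coli through a high-copy ColE1/pUC-type origin and an ampicillin resistance gene. It also carries an f1 origin. As a third-generation-style transfer vector, it has a CMV enhancer/promoter fused to a truncated HIV-1 5' LTR, which drives production of the viral genomic RNA in packaging cells. This is followed by the Ψ packaging signal with a gag fragment, the Rev response element for nuclear export, and the cPPT/CTS. A self-inactivating ΔU3 3' LTR closes the proviral region, so the integrated provirus lacks LTR promoter activity.

Between the LTRs are two expression units. A human U6 RNA polymerase III promoter transcribes a single guide RNA consisting of the PLEKHA8-targeting spacer ("g1") joined to a Streptococcus pyogenes tracrRNA-derived scaffold. An EF-1α core promoter drives S. pyogenes Cas9, followed in the same orientation by puromycin N-acetyltransferase. The annotation does not identify the linker between these two coding regions. A WPRE downstream enhances transcript expression. Transduced mammalian cells can therefore be selected with puromycin while Cas9 and the guide introduce double-strand breaks in PLEKHA8. Outside the proviral region, the backbone retains an SV40/EM7-driven bleomycin/Zeocin resistance cassette, which is not listed as a selectable marker in the catalogue entry. The vector was deposited in connection with proteomic studies of cellular responses to NLRP3 agonists.
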