Features (pLannotate 1.2.2; 33 found; start..end, strand, type, name):
      1..380     +  enhancer       CMV enhancer: human cytomegalovirus immediate early enhancer
    381..580     +  promoter       CMV promoter: human cytomegalovirus (CMV) immediate early promoter
    598..778     +  LTR            5' LTR (truncated): truncated 5' long terminal repeat (LTR) from HIV-1
    825..950     +  misc_feature   HIV-1 Ψ: packaging signal of human immunodeficiency virus type 1
    934..1297    +  CDS            HIV-1 gag (fragment): gag protein from human immunodeficiency virus 1; gag
   1443..1676    +  misc_feature   RRE: The Rev response element (RRE) of HIV-1 allows for Rev-dependent mRNA export from the nucleus to the cytoplasm.
   2053..2153    +  CDS            Rev (fragment): human immunodeficiency virus 1 (HIV-1) Rev protein; rev; enhances nuclear export of unspliced and incompletely spliced viral mRNAs
   2203..2320    +  misc_feature   cPPT/CTS: central polypurine tract and central termination sequence of HIV-1
   2371..2611    +  promoter       U6 promoter: RNA polymerase III promoter for human U6 snRNA
   2659..2726    +  misc_RNA       tracrRNA (fragment): trans-activating CRISPR RNA for the Streptococcus pyogenes CRISPR/Cas9 system
   2744..2762    +  CDS            small t antigen (fragment): SV40 (simian virus 40) small t antigen
   2788..2999    +  promoter       EF-1α core promoter: core promoter for human elongation factor EF-1α
   3024..7127    +  CDS            Cas9: Cas9 (Csn1) endonuclease from the Streptococcus pyogenes Type II CRISPR/Cas system generates RNA-guided double strand breaks in DNA
   7265..7862    +  CDS            PuroR (fragment): puromycin N-acetyltransferase; pac from Streptomyces; confers resistance to puromycin
   7878..8466    +  misc_feature   WPRE: woodchuck hepatitis virus posttranscriptional regulatory element
   8517..8536    +  misc_feature   cPPT/CTS (fragment): central polypurine tract and central termination sequence of HIV-1
   8538..8771    +  LTR            3' LTR (ΔU3): self-inactivating 3' long terminal repeat (LTR) from HIV-1
   8803..9027    +  polyA_signal   bGH poly(A) signal: bovine growth hormone polyadenylation signal
   9031..9052    +  promoter       SV40 promoter (fragment): SV40 enhancer and early promoter
   9073..9501    +  rep_origin     f1 ori (sequence partly withheld): f1 bacteriophage origin of replication; arrow indicates direction of (+) strand synthesis
   9515..9844    +  promoter       SV40 promoter: SV40 enhancer and early promoter
   9892..9939    +  promoter       EM7 promoter: synthetic bacterial promoter&nbsp
   9958..10332   +  CDS            BleoR: antibiotic-binding protein; Sh ble from Streptoalloteichus hindustanus; confers resistance to bleomycin, phleomycin, and Zeocin™
  10342..10467   +  CDS            ble (fragment): BLE_KLEPN - Experimental evidence at protein level: Swiss-Prot protein existence level 1. Binding protein with a strong affinity to the bleomycin family of antibiotics. Binds to CL990; an antimitotic-antibiotic compound. From Klebsiella pneumoniae.
  10462..10583   +  polyA_signal   SV40 poly(A) signal: SV40 polyadenylation signal
  10654..10676   -  protein_bind   lac operator (fragment): The lac repressor binds to the lac operator to inhibit transcription in E. coli. This inhibition can be relieved by adding lactose or isopropyl-β-D-thiogalactopyranoside (IPTG). lac repressor encoded by lacI
  10680..10710   -  promoter       lac promoter: promoter for the E. coli lac operon
  10725..10746   -  protein_bind   CAP binding site: CAP binding activates transcription in the presence of cAMP. E. coli catabolite activator protein
  10759..10851   -  CDS            lacI (fragment): lac repressor; lacI; The lac repressor binds to the lac operator to inhibit transcription in E. coli. This inhibition can be relieved by adding lactose or isopropyl-β-D-thiogalactopyranoside (IPTG).
  11034..11622   -  rep_origin     ori: high-copy-number ColE1/pMB1/pBR322/pUC origin of replication
  11793..12653   -  CDS            AmpR: β-lactamase; bla; confers resistance to ampicillin, carbenicillin, and related antibiotics
  12654..12758   -  promoter       AmpR promoter: bla
  12817..12869   -  misc_feature   bom (fragment): basis of mobility region from pBR322
>Addgene plasmid #218658 | PLEKHA8 (FAPP2) g1 lentiCRISPRv2-opti | addgene full sequence | sequence record 431952 | Addgene NGS Result
GACATTGATTATTGACTAGTTATTAATAGTAATCAATTACGGGGTCATTAGTTCATAGCCCATATATGGA
GTTCCGCGTTACATAACTTACGGTAAATGGCCCGCCTGGCTGACCGCCCAACGACCCCCGCCCATTGACG
TCAATAATGACGTATGTTCCCATAGTAACGCCAATAGGGACTTTCCATTGACGTCAATGGGTGGAGTATT
TACGGTAAACTGCCCACTTGGCAGTACATCAAGTGTATCATATGCCAAGTACGCCCCCTATTGACGTCAA
TGACGGTAAATGGCCCGCCTGGCATTATGCCCAGTACATGACCTTATGGGACTTTCCTACTTGGCAGTAC
ATCTACGTATTAGTCATCGCTATTACCATGGTGATGCGGTTTTGGCAGTACATCAATGGGCGTGGATAGC
GGTTTGACTCACGGGGATTTCCAAGTCTCCACCCCATTGACGTCAATGGGAGTTTGTTTTGGCACCAAAA
TCAACGGGACTTTCCAAAATGTCGTAACAACTCCGCCCCATTGACGCAAATGGGCGGTAGGCGTGTACGG
TGGGAGGTCTATATAAGCAGCGCGTTTTGCCTGTACTGGGTCTCTCTGGTTAGACCAGATCTGAGCCTGG
GAGCTCTCTGGCTAACTAGGGAACCCACTGCTTAAGCCTCAATAAAGCTTGCCTTGAGTGCTTCAAGTAG
TGTGTGCCCGTCTGTTGTGTGACTCTGGTAACTAGAGATCCCTCAGACCCTTTTAGTCAGTGTGGAAAAT
CTCTAGCAGTGGCGCCCGAACAGGGACTTGAAAGCGAAAGGGAAACCAGAGGAGCTCTCTCGACGCAGGA
CTCGGCTTGCTGAAGCGCGCACGGCAAGAGGCGAGGGGCGGCGACTGGTGAGTACGCCAAAAATTTTGAC
TAGCGGAGGCTAGAAGGAGAGAGATGGGTGCGAGAGCGTCAGTATTAAGCGGGGGAGAATTAGATCGCGA
TGGGAAAAAATTCGGTTAAGGCCAGGGGGAAAGAAAAAATATAAATTAAAACATATAGTATGGGCAAGCA
GGGAGCTAGAACGATTCGCAGTTAATCCTGGCCTGTTAGAAACATCAGAAGGCTGTAGACAAATACTGGG
ACAGCTACAACCATCCCTTCAGACAGGATCAGAAGAACTTAGATCATTATATAATACAGTAGCAACCCTC
TATTGTGTGCATCAAAGGATAGAGATAAAAGACACCAAGGAAGCTTTAGACAAGATAGAGGAAGAGCAAA
ACAAAAGTAAGACCACCGCACAGCAAGCGGCCGCTGATCTTCAGACCTGGAGGAGGAGATATGAGGGACA
ATTGGAGAAGTGAATTATATAAATATAAAGTAGTAAAAATTGAACCATTAGGAGTAGCACCCACCAAGGC
AAAGAGAAGAGTGGTGCAGAGAGAAAAAAGAGCAGTGGGAATAGGAGCTTTGTTCCTTGGGTTCTTGGGA
GCAGCAGGAAGCACTATGGGCGCAGCGTCAATGACGCTGACGGTACAGGCCAGACAATTATTGTCTGGTA
TAGTGCAGCAGCAGAACAATTTGCTGAGGGCTATTGAGGCGCAACAGCATCTGTTGCAACTCACAGTCTG
GGGCATCAAGCAGCTCCAGGCAAGAATCCTGGCTGTGGAAAGATACCTAAAGGATCAACAGCTCCTGGGG
ATTTGGGGTTGCTCTGGAAAACTCATTTGCACCACTGCTGTGCCTTGGAATGCTAGTTGGAGTAATAAAT
CTCTGGAACAGATTTGGAATCACACGACCTGGATGGAGTGGGACAGAGAAATTAACAATTACACAAGCTT
AATACACTCCTTAATTGAAGAATCGCAAAACCAGCAAGAAAAGAATGAACAAGAATTATTGGAATTAGAT
AAATGGGCAAGTTTGTGGAATTGGTTTAACATAACAAATTGGCTGTGGTATATAAAATTATTCATAATGA
TAGTAGGAGGCTTGGTAGGTTTAAGAATAGTTTTTGCTGTACTTTCTATAGTGAATAGAGTTAGGCAGGG
ATATTCACCATTATCGTTTCAGACCCACCTCCCAACCCCGAGGGGACCCGACAGGCCCGAAGGAATAGAA
GAAGAAGGTGGAGAGAGAGACAGAGACAGATCCATTCGATTAGTGAACGGATCGGCACTGCGTGCGCCAA
TTCTGCAGACAAATGGCAGTATTCATCCACAATTTTAAAAGAAAAGGGGGGATTGGGGGGTACAGTGCAG
GGGAAAGAATAGTAGACATAATAGCAACAGACATACAAACTAAAGAATTACAAAAACAAATTACAAAAAT
TCAAAATTTTCGGGTTTATTACAGGGACAGCAGAGATCCAGTTTGGTTAATTAAGGTACCGAGGGCCTAT
TTCCCATGATTCCTTCATATTTGCATATACGATACAAGGCTGTTAGAGAGATAATTAGAATTAATTTGAC
TGTAAACACAAAGATATTAGTACAAAATACGTGACGTAGAAAGTAATAATTTCTTGGGTAGTTTGCAGTT
TTAAAATTATGTTTTAAAATGGACTATCATATGCTTACCGTAACTTGAAAGTATTTCGATTTCTTGGCTT
TATATATCTTGTGGAAAGGACGAAACACCGATCAGACTCAAGTTGCTCTCGTTTAAGAGCTATGCTGGAA
ACAGCATAGCAAGTTTAAATAAGGCTAGTCCGTTATCAACTTGAAAAAGTGGCACCGAGTCGGTGCTTTT
TTGAATTCGCTAGCTAGGTCTTGAAAGGAGTGGGAATTGGCTCCGGTGCCCGTCAGTGGGCAGAGCGCAC
ATCGCCCACAGTCCCCGAGAAGTTGGGGGGAGGGGTCGGCAATTGATCCGGTGCCTAGAGAAGGTGGCGC
GGGGTAAACTGGGAAAGTGATGTCGTGTACTGGCTCCGCCTTTTTCCCGAGGGTGGGGGAGAACCGTATA
TAAGTGCAGTAGTCGCCGTGAACGTTCTTTTTCGCAACGGGTTTGCCGCCAGAACACAGGACCGGTTCTA
GAGCGCTGCCACCATGGACAAGAAGTACAGCATCGGCCTGGACATCGGCACCAACTCTGTGGGCTGGGCC
GTGATCACCGACGAGTACAAGGTGCCCAGCAAGAAATTCAAGGTGCTGGGCAACACCGACCGGCACAGCA
TCAAGAAGAACCTGATCGGAGCCCTGCTGTTCGACAGCGGCGAAACAGCCGAGGCCACCCGGCTGAAGAG
AACCGCCAGAAGAAGATACACCAGACGGAAGAACCGGATCTGCTATCTGCAAGAGATCTTCAGCAACGAG
ATGGCCAAGGTGGACGACAGCTTCTTCCACAGACTGGAAGAGTCCTTCCTGGTGGAAGAGGATAAGAAGC
ACGAGCGGCACCCCATCTTCGGCAACATCGTGGACGAGGTGGCCTACCACGAGAAGTACCCCACCATCTA
CCACCTGAGAAAGAAACTGGTGGACAGCACCGACAAGGCCGACCTGCGGCTGATCTATCTGGCCCTGGCC
CACATGATCAAGTTCCGGGGCCACTTCCTGATCGAGGGCGACCTGAACCCCGACAACAGCGACGTGGACA
AGCTGTTCATCCAGCTGGTGCAGACCTACAACCAGCTGTTCGAGGAAAACCCCATCAACGCCAGCGGCGT
GGACGCCAAGGCCATCCTGTCTGCCAGACTGAGCAAGAGCAGACGGCTGGAAAATCTGATCGCCCAGCTG
CCCGGCGAGAAGAAGAATGGCCTGTTCGGAAACCTGATTGCCCTGAGCCTGGGCCTGACCCCCAACTTCA
AGAGCAACTTCGACCTGGCCGAGGATGCCAAACTGCAGCTGAGCAAGGACACCTACGACGACGACCTGGA
CAACCTGCTGGCCCAGATCGGCGACCAGTACGCCGACCTGTTTCTGGCCGCCAAGAACCTGTCCGACGCC
ATCCTGCTGAGCGACATCCTGAGAGTGAACACCGAGATCACCAAGGCCCCCCTGAGCGCCTCTATGATCA
AGAGATACGACGAGCACCACCAGGACCTGACCCTGCTGAAAGCTCTCGTGCGGCAGCAGCTGCCTGAGAA
GTACAAAGAGATTTTCTTCGACCAGAGCAAGAACGGCTACGCCGGCTACATTGACGGCGGAGCCAGCCAG
GAAGAGTTCTACAAGTTCATCAAGCCCATCCTGGAAAAGATGGACGGCACCGAGGAACTGCTCGTGAAGC
TGAACAGAGAGGACCTGCTGCGGAAGCAGCGGACCTTCGACAACGGCAGCATCCCCCACCAGATCCACCT
GGGAGAGCTGCACGCCATTCTGCGGCGGCAGGAAGATTTTTACCCATTCCTGAAGGACAACCGGGAAAAG
ATCGAGAAGATCCTGACCTTCCGCATCCCCTACTACGTGGGCCCTCTGGCCAGGGGAAACAGCAGATTCG
CCTGGATGACCAGAAAGAGCGAGGAAACCATCACCCCCTGGAACTTCGAGGAAGTGGTGGACAAGGGCGC
TTCCGCCCAGAGCTTCATCGAGCGGATGACCAACTTCGATAAGAACCTGCCCAACGAGAAGGTGCTGCCC
AAGCACAGCCTGCTGTACGAGTACTTCACCGTGTATAACGAGCTGACCAAAGTGAAATACGTGACCGAGG
GAATGAGAAAGCCCGCCTTCCTGAGCGGCGAGCAGAAAAAGGCCATCGTGGACCTGCTGTTCAAGACCAA
CCGGAAAGTGACCGTGAAGCAGCTGAAAGAGGACTACTTCAAGAAAATCGAGTGCTTCGACTCCGTGGAA
ATCTCCGGCGTGGAAGATCGGTTCAACGCCTCCCTGGGCACATACCACGATCTGCTGAAAATTATCAAGG
ACAAGGACTTCCTGGACAATGAGGAAAACGAGGACATTCTGGAAGATATCGTGCTGACCCTGACACTGTT
TGAGGACAGAGAGATGATCGAGGAACGGCTGAAAACCTATGCCCACCTGTTCGACGACAAAGTGATGAAG
CAGCTGAAGCGGCGGAGATACACCGGCTGGGGCAGGCTGAGCCGGAAGCTGATCAACGGCATCCGGGACA
AGCAGTCCGGCAAGACAATCCTGGATTTCCTGAAGTCCGACGGCTTCGCCAACAGAAACTTCATGCAGCT
GATCCACGACGACAGCCTGACCTTTAAAGAGGACATCCAGAAAGCCCAGGTGTCCGGCCAGGGCGATAGC
CTGCACGAGCACATTGCCAATCTGGCCGGCAGCCCCGCCATTAAGAAGGGCATCCTGCAGACAGTGAAGG
TGGTGGACGAGCTCGTGAAAGTGATGGGCCGGCACAAGCCCGAGAACATCGTGATCGAAATGGCCAGAGA
GAACCAGACCACCCAGAAGGGACAGAAGAACAGCCGCGAGAGAATGAAGCGGATCGAAGAGGGCATCAAA
GAGCTGGGCAGCCAGATCCTGAAAGAACACCCCGTGGAAAACACCCAGCTGCAGAACGAGAAGCTGTACC
TGTACTACCTGCAGAATGGGCGGGATATGTACGTGGACCAGGAACTGGACATCAACCGGCTGTCCGACTA
CGATGTGGACCATATCGTGCCTCAGAGCTTTCTGAAGGACGACTCCATCGACAACAAGGTGCTGACCAGA
AGCGACAAGAACCGGGGCAAGAGCGACAACGTGCCCTCCGAAGAGGTCGTGAAGAAGATGAAGAACTACT
GGCGGCAGCTGCTGAACGCCAAGCTGATTACCCAGAGAAAGTTCGACAATCTGACCAAGGCCGAGAGAGG
CGGCCTGAGCGAACTGGATAAGGCCGGCTTCATCAAGAGACAGCTGGTGGAAACCCGGCAGATCACAAAG
CACGTGGCACAGATCCTGGACTCCCGGATGAACACTAAGTACGACGAGAATGACAAGCTGATCCGGGAAG
TGAAAGTGATCACCCTGAAGTCCAAGCTGGTGTCCGATTTCCGGAAGGATTTCCAGTTTTACAAAGTGCG
CGAGATCAACAACTACCACCACGCCCACGACGCCTACCTGAACGCCGTCGTGGGAACCGCCCTGATCAAA
AAGTACCCTAAGCTGGAAAGCGAGTTCGTGTACGGCGACTACAAGGTGTACGACGTGCGGAAGATGATCG
CCAAGAGCGAGCAGGAAATCGGCAAGGCTACCGCCAAGTACTTCTTCTACAGCAACATCATGAACTTTTT
CAAGACCGAGATTACCCTGGCCAACGGCGAGATCCGGAAGCGGCCTCTGATCGAGACAAACGGCGAAACC
GGGGAGATCGTGTGGGATAAGGGCCGGGATTTTGCCACCGTGCGGAAAGTGCTGAGCATGCCCCAAGTGA
ATATCGTGAAAAAGACCGAGGTGCAGACAGGCGGCTTCAGCAAAGAGTCTATCCTGCCCAAGAGGAACAG
CGATAAGCTGATCGCCAGAAAGAAGGACTGGGACCCTAAGAAGTACGGCGGCTTCGACAGCCCCACCGTG
GCCTATTCTGTGCTGGTGGTGGCCAAAGTGGAAAAGGGCAAGTCCAAGAAACTGAAGAGTGTGAAAGAGC
TGCTGGGGATCACCATCATGGAAAGAAGCAGCTTCGAGAAGAATCCCATCGACTTTCTGGAAGCCAAGGG
CTACAAAGAAGTGAAAAAGGACCTGATCATCAAGCTGCCTAAGTACTCCCTGTTCGAGCTGGAAAACGGC
CGGAAGAGAATGCTGGCCTCTGCCGGCGAACTGCAGAAGGGAAACGAACTGGCCCTGCCCTCCAAATATG
TGAACTTCCTGTACCTGGCCAGCCACTATGAGAAGCTGAAGGGCTCCCCCGAGGATAATGAGCAGAAACA
GCTGTTTGTGGAACAGCACAAGCACTACCTGGACGAGATCATCGAGCAGATCAGCGAGTTCTCCAAGAGA
GTGATCCTGGCCGACGCTAATCTGGACAAAGTGCTGTCCGCCTACAACAAGCACCGGGATAAGCCCATCA
GAGAGCAGGCCGAGAATATCATCCACCTGTTTACCCTGACCAATCTGGGAGCCCCTGCCGCCTTCAAGTA
CTTTGACACCACCATCGACCGGAAGAGGTACACCAGCACCAAAGAGGTGCTGGACGCCACCCTGATCCAC
CAGAGCATCACCGGCCTGTACGAGACACGGATCGACCTGTCTCAGCTGGGAGGCGACAAGCGACCTGCCG
CCACAAAGAAGGCTGGACAGGCTAAGAAGAAGAAAGATTACAAAGACGATGACGATAAGGGATCCGGCGC
AACAAACTTCTCTCTGCTGAAACAAGCCGGAGATGTCGAAGAGAATCCTGGACCGACCGAGTACAAGCCC
ACGGTGCGCCTCGCCACCCGCGACGACGTCCCCAGGGCCGTACGCACCCTCGCCGCCGCGTTCGCCGACT
ACCCCGCCACGCGCCACACCGTCGATCCGGACCGCCACATCGAGCGGGTCACCGAGCTGCAAGAACTCTT
CCTCACGCGCGTCGGGCTCGACATCGGCAAGGTGTGGGTCGCGGACGACGGCGCCGCGGTGGCGGTCTGG
ACCACGCCGGAGAGCGTCGAAGCGGGGGCGGTGTTCGCCGAGATCGGCCCGCGCATGGCCGAGTTGAGCG
GTTCCCGGCTGGCCGCGCAGCAACAGATGGAAGGCCTCCTGGCGCCGCACCGGCCCAAGGAGCCCGCGTG
GTTCCTGGCCACCGTCGGAGTCTCGCCCGACCACCAGGGCAAGGGTCTGGGCAGCGCCGTCGTGCTCCCC
GGAGTGGAGGCGGCCGAGCGCGCCGGGGTGCCCGCCTTCCTGGAGACCTCCGCGCCCCGCAACCTCCCCT
TCTACGAGCGGCTCGGCTTCACCGTCACCGCCGACGTCGAGGTGCCCGAAGGACCGCGCACCTGGTGCAT
GACCCGCAAGCCCGGTGCCTGAACGCGTTAAGTCGACAATCAACCTCTGGATTACAAAATTTGTGAAAGA
TTGACTGGTATTCTTAACTATGTTGCTCCTTTTACGCTATGTGGATACGCTGCTTTAATGCCTTTGTATC
ATGCTATTGCTTCCCGTATGGCTTTCATTTTCTCCTCCTTGTATAAATCCTGGTTGCTGTCTCTTTATGA
GGAGTTGTGGCCCGTTGTCAGGCAACGTGGCGTGGTGTGCACTGTGTTTGCTGACGCAACCCCCACTGGT
TGGGGCATTGCCACCACCTGTCAGCTCCTTTCCGGGACTTTCGCTTTCCCCCTCCCTATTGCCACGGCGG
AACTCATCGCCGCCTGCCTTGCCCGCTGCTGGACAGGGGCTCGGCTGTTGGGCACTGACAATTCCGTGGT
GTTGTCGGGGAAATCATCGTCCTTTCCTTGGCTGCTCGCCTGTGTTGCCACCTGGATTCTGCGCGGGACG
TCCTTCTGCTACGTCCCTTCGGCCCTCAATCCAGCGGACCTTCCTTCCCGCGGCCTGCTGCCGGCTCTGC
GGCCTCTTCCGCGTCTTCGCCTTCGCCCTCAGACGAGTCGGATCTCCCTTTGGGCCGCCTCCCCGCGTCG
ACTTTAAGACCAATGACTTACAAGGCAGCTGTAGATCTTAGCCACTTTTTAAAAGAAAAGGGGGGACTGG
AAGGGCTAATTCACTCCCAACGAAGACAAGATCTGCTTTTTGCTTGTACTGGGTCTCTCTGGTTAGACCA
GATCTGAGCCTGGGAGCTCTCTGGCTAACTAGGGAACCCACTGCTTAAGCCTCAATAAAGCTTGCCTTGA
GTGCTTCAAGTAGTGTGTGCCCGTCTGTTGTGTGACTCTGGTAACTAGAGATCCCTCAGACCCTTTTAGT
CAGTGTGGAAAATCTCTAGCAGGGCCCGTTTAAACCCGCTGATCAGCCTCGACTGTGCCTTCTAGTTGCC
AGCCATCTGTTGTTTGCCCCTCCCCCGTGCCTTCCTTGACCCTGGAAGGTGCCACTCCCACTGTCCTTTC
CTAATAAAATGAGGAAATTGCATCGCATTGTCTGAGTAGGTGTCATTCTATTCTGGGGGGTGGGGTGGGG
CAGGACAGCAAGGGGGAGGATTGGGAAGACAATAGCAGGCATGCTGGGGATGCGGTGGGCTCTATGGCTT
CTGAGGCGGAAAGAACCAGCTGGGGCTCTAGGGGGTATCCCC
[124 nt withheld, positions 9073-9196]
C
[91 nt withheld, positions 9198-9288]
A
[49 nt withheld, positions 9290-9338]
CCTTTGACGTTGGAGTCCACGTTCTTT
[37 nt withheld, positions 9366-9402]
ACCCTATCTCGGTCTATTCTTTTGATTTATAAGGGATTTTGCCGATTTCGGCCTATTGGTTAAAAAATGA
GCTGATTTAACAAAAATTTAACGCGAATTAATTCTGTGGAATGTGTGTCAGTTAGGGTGTGGAAAGTCCC
CAGGCTCCCCAGCAGGCAGAAGTATGCAAAGCATGCATCTCAATTAGTCAGCAACCAGGTGTGGAAAGTC
CCCAGGCTCCCCAGCAGGCAGAAGTATGCAAAGCATGCATCTCAATTAGTCAGCAACCATAGTCCCGCCC
CTAACTCCGCCCATCCCGCCCCTAACTCCGCCCAGTTCCGCCCATTCTCCGCCCCATGGCTGACTAATTT
TTTTTATTTATGCAGAGGCCGAGGCCGCCTCTGCCTCTGAGCTATTCCAGAAGTAGTGAGGAGGCTTTTT
TGGAGGCCTAGGCTTTTGCAAAAAGCTCCCGGGAGCTTGTATATCCATTTTCGGATCTGATCAGCACGTG
TTGACAATTAATCATCGGCATAGTATATCGGCATAGTATAATACGACAAGGTGAGGAACTAAACCATGGC
CAAGTTGACCAGTGCCGTTCCGGTGCTCACCGCGCGCGACGTCGCCGGAGCGGTCGAGTTCTGGACCGAC
CGGCTCGGGTTCTCCCGGGACTTCGTGGAGGACGACTTCGCCGGTGTGGTCCGGGACGACGTGACCCTGT
TCATCAGCGCGGTCCAGGACCAGGTGGTGCCGGACAACACCCTGGCCTGGGTGTGGGTGCGCGGCCTGGA
CGAGCTGTACGCCGAGTGGTCGGAGGTCGTGTCCACGAACTTCCGGGACGCCTCCGGGCCGGCCATGACC
GAGATCGGCGAGCAGCCGTGGGGGCGGGAGTTCGCCCTGCGCGACCCGGCCGGCAACTGCGTGCACTTCG
TGGCCGAGGAGCAGGACTGACACGTGCTACGAGATTTCGATTCCACCGCCGCCTTCTATGAAAGGTTGGG
CTTCGGAATCGTTTTCCGGGACGCCGGCTGGATGATCCTCCAGCGCGGGGATCTCATGCTGGAGTTCTTC
GCCCACCCCAACTTGTTTATTGCAGCTTATAATGGTTACAAATAAAGCAATAGCATCACAAATTTCACAA
ATAAAGCATTTTTTTCACTGCATTCTAGTTGTGGTTTGTCCAAACTCATCAATGTATCTTATCATGTCTG
TATACCGTCGACCTCTAGCTAGAGCTTGGCGTAATCATGGTCATAGCTGTTTCCTGTGTGAAATTGTTAT
CCGCTCACAATTCCACACAACATACGAGCCGGAAGCATAAAGTGTAAAGCCTGGGGTGCCTAATGAGTGA
GCTAACTCACATTAATTGCGTTGCGCTCACTGCCCGCTTTCCAGTCGGGAAACCTGTCGTGCCAGCTGCA
TTAATGAATCGGCCAACGCGCGGGGAGAGGCGGTTTGCGTATTGGGCGCTCTTCCGCTTCCTCGCTCACT
GACTCGCTGCGCTCGGTCGTTCGGCTGCGGCGAGCGGTATCAGCTCACTCAAAGGCGGTAATACGGTTAT
CCACAGAATCAGGGGATAACGCAGGAAAGAACATGTGAGCAAAAGGCCAGCAAAAGGCCAGGAACCGTAA
AAAGGCCGCGTTGCTGGCGTTTTTCCATAGGCTCCGCCCCCCTGACGAGCATCACAAAAATCGACGCTCA
AGTCAGAGGTGGCGAAACCCGACAGGACTATAAAGATACCAGGCGTTTCCCCCTGGAAGCTCCCTCGTGC
GCTCTCCTGTTCCGACCCTGCCGCTTACCGGATACCTGTCCGCCTTTCTCCCTTCGGGAAGCGTGGCGCT
TTCTCATAGCTCACGCTGTAGGTATCTCAGTTCGGTGTAGGTCGTTCGCTCCAAGCTGGGCTGTGTGCAC
GAACCCCCCGTTCAGCCCGACCGCTGCGCCTTATCCGGTAACTATCGTCTTGAGTCCAACCCGGTAAGAC
ACGACTTATCGCCACTGGCAGCAGCCACTGGTAACAGGATTAGCAGAGCGAGGTATGTAGGCGGTGCTAC
AGAGTTCTTGAAGTGGTGGCCTAACTACGGCTACACTAGAAGAACAGTATTTGGTATCTGCGCTCTGCTG
AAGCCAGTTACCTTCGGAAAAAGAGTTGGTAGCTCTTGATCCGGCAAACAAACCACCGCTGGTAGCGGTG
GTTTTTTTGTTTGCAAGCAGCAGATTACGCGCAGAAAAAAAGGATCTCAAGAAGATCCTTTGATCTTTTC
TACGGGGTCTGACGCTCAGTGGAACGAAAACTCACGTTAAGGGATTTTGGTCATGAGATTATCAAAAAGG
ATCTTCACCTAGATCCTTTTAAATTAAAAATGAAGTTTTAAATCAATCTAAAGTATATATGAGTAAACTT
GGTCTGACAGTTACCAATGCTTAATCAGTGAGGCACCTATCTCAGCGATCTGTCTATTTCGTTCATCCAT
AGTTGCCTGACTCCCCGTCGTGTAGATAACTACGATACGGGAGGGCTTACCATCTGGCCCCAGTGCTGCA
ATGATACCGCGAGACCCACGCTCACCGGCTCCAGATTTATCAGCAATAAACCAGCCAGCCGGAAGGGCCG
AGCGCAGAAGTGGTCCTGCAACTTTATCCGCCTCCATCCAGTCTATTAATTGTTGCCGGGAAGCTAGAGT
AAGTAGTTCGCCAGTTAATAGTTTGCGCAACGTTGTTGCCATTGCTACAGGCATCGTGGTGTCACGCTCG
TCGTTTGGTATGGCTTCATTCAGCTCCGGTTCCCAACGATCAAGGCGAGTTACATGATCCCCCATGTTGT
GCAAAAAAGCGGTTAGCTCCTTCGGTCCTCCGATCGTTGTCAGAAGTAAGTTGGCCGCAGTGTTATCACT
CATGGTTATGGCAGCACTGCATAATTCTCTTACTGTCATGCCATCCGTAAGATGCTTTTCTGTGACTGGT
GAGTACTCAACCAAGTCATTCTGAGAATAGTGTATGCGGCGACCGAGTTGCTCTTGCCCGGCGTCAATAC
GGGATAATACCGCGCCACATAGCAGAACTTTAAAAGTGCTCATCATTGGAAAACGTTCTTCGGGGCGAAA
ACTCTCAAGGATCTTACCGCTGTTGAGATCCAGTTCGATGTAACCCACTCGTGCACCCAACTGATCTTCA
GCATCTTTTACTTTCACCAGCGTTTCTGGGTGAGCAAAAACAGGAAGGCAAAATGCCGCAAAAAAGGGAA
TAAGGGCGACACGGAAATGTTGAATACTCATACTCTTCCTTTTTCAATATTATTGAAGCATTTATCAGGG
TTATTGTCTCATGAGCGGATACATATTTGAATGTATTTAGAAAAATAAACAAATAGGGGTTCCGCGCACA
TTTCCCCGAAAAGTGCCACCTGACGTCGACGGATCGGGAGATCTCCCGATCCCCTATGGTGCACTCTCAG
TACAATCTGCTCTGATGCCGCATAGTTAAGCCAGTATCTGCTCCCTGCTTGTGTGTTGGAGGTCGCTGAG
TAGTGCGCGAGCAAAATTTAAGCTACAACAAGGCAAGGCTTGACCGACAATTGCATGAAGAATCTGCTTA
GGGTTAGGCGTTTTGCGCTGCTTCGCGATGTACGGGCCAGATATACGCGTT
